Addgene plasmid #82140: pDONR223_MAP2K3_WT
Purpose: Gateway Donor vector containing MAP2K3 , part of the Target Accelerator Plasmid Collection.
Depositing lab: Jesse Boehm & William Hahn & David Root. Depositing organization: Broad Institute. Publication: Systematic Functional Interrogation of Rare Cancer Variants Identifies Oncogenic Alleles. Kim E, Ilic N, Shrestha Y, Zou L, Kamburov A, Zhu C, Yang X, Lubonja R, Tran N, Nguyen C, Lawrence MS, Piccioni F, Bagul M, Doench JG, Chouinard CR, Wu X, Hogstrom L, Natoli T, Tamayo P, Horn H, Corsello SM, Lage K, Root DE, Subramanian A, Golub TR, Getz G, Boehm JS, Hahn WC. Cancer Discov. 2016 Jul;6(7):714-26. doi: 10.1158/2159-8290.CD-16-0160. Epub 2016 May 4. PubMed 27147599.
Backbone
  Vector backbone: pDONR223
  Backbone manufacturer: Invitrogen
  Backbone size w/o insert (bp): 2790
  Vector type: Gateway Entry vector
Growth in bacteria
  Bacterial resistance: Spectinomycin, 50 μg/mL
  Growth temperature: 37°C
  Growth strain: DH5alpha
  Copy number: High Copy
Gene/Insert
  Gene/Insert name: MAP2K3
  Species: H. sapiens (human)
  Mutation: WT
  GenBank ID: NM_145109.2
  Entrez Gene: MAP2K3 (a.k.a. MAPKK3, MEK3, MKK3, PRKMK3, SAPKK-2, SAPKK2)
  Promoter: None
  Cloning method: Gateway Cloning
  Sequencing primers: 5′ M13pUC-fwd; 3′ M13-Rev
Terms and licenses: Academic/Nonprofit Terms; Industry Terms: Not Available to Industry
Depositor comments: Closed state: stop codon immediately follows insert Supporting reference: Systematic morphological profiling of human gene and allele function via Cell Painting. Rohban MH, et al. Elife. 2017, Mar 18;6. pii: e24060. PubMed PMID 28315521
How to cite: pDONR223_MAP2K3_WT was a gift from Jesse Boehm & William Hahn & David Root (Addgene plasmid # 82140 ; http://n2t.net/addgene:82140 ; RRID:Addgene_82140)
