[The description below was written by a language model from this plasmid's Addgene catalogue record and pLannotate feature annotations shown in this document.]
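Description:
pDONR223_MAP2K3_WT is a Gateway entry clone built on the Invitrogen pDONR223 backbone and carrying the wild-type human MAP2K3 open reading frame (also known as MEK3 or MKK3). It belongs to the Target Accelerator Plasmid Collection. The plasmid is propagated in E. coli from a high-copy ColE1/pUC-type origin and selected with spectinomycin through the aadA (SmR) aminoglycoside adenylyltransferase gene. This gene lies downstream of a fragment of a class 1 integron Pc promoter and a remnant of a gentamicin resistance gene. Short lacZα and lacI fragments and the rrnB T1 and T2 terminators are backbone remnants, the terminators helping to insulate the cloning region from read-through transcription. The sequenced record is about 3.8 kb.

The MAP2K3 coding sequence, roughly 1 kb, is flanked on both sides by attL recombination sites. The automated annotation labels both as attL3, so the exact attL variants should be checked against the sequence. No promoter drives the insert, as expected for an entry vector. The only nearby promoter is a T7 promoter beyond the 3′ attL site, and it points back toward the insert in the antisense direction. The clone is in the "closed" configuration, with a stop codon immediately after the ORF, so it will express native or N-terminally tagged protein but cannot accept C-terminal fusions from a destination vector.

MAP2K3 encodes a dual-specificity kinase that is activated by cytokines and environmental stress and phosphorylates p38 MAP kinase. The construct is meant to be a source for LR Clonase transfer of the ORF into expression destination vectors. In this collection it serves as the wild-type reference for functional comparison with cancer-associated variant alleles.
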