Features (pLannotate 1.2.2; 12 found; start..end, strand, type, name):
     38..74      -  CDS            lacZα (fragment): LacZα fragment of β-galactosidase; lacZ fragment
     91..186     +  protein_bind   attL3: mutant version of attL; recombination site for the Gateway® LR reaction LR Clonase™
    192..1232    +  CDS            MAP2K3: MP2K3_HUMAN - Also known as MEK3, MKK3, PRKMK3, SKK2. Experimental evidence at protein level: Swiss-Prot protein existence level 1. Dual specificity kinase. Is activated by cytokines and environmental stress in vivo. Catalyzes the concomitant phosphorylation of a threonine and a tyrosine residue in the MAP kinase p38. Part of a signaling cascade that begins with the activation of the adrenergic receptor ADRA1B and leads to the activation of MAPK14. From Homo sapiens (Human).
   1240..1335    -  protein_bind   attL3: mutant version of attL; recombination site for the Gateway® LR reaction LR Clonase™
   1354..1372    -  promoter       T7 promoter: promoter for bacteriophage T7 RNA polymerase
   1562..1585    +  promoter       Pc promoter (fragment): intI1 (promoter lies within the coding sequence); class 1 integron promoter
   1761..1817    +  CDS            GmR (fragment): gentamycin acetyltransferase; aacC1; confers resistance to gentamycin
   1824..2615    +  CDS            SmR: aminoglycoside adenylyltransferase (Murphy, 1985); aadA; confers resistance to spectinomycin and streptomycin
   2708..3296    +  rep_origin     ori: high-copy-number ColE1/pMB1/pBR322/pUC origin of replication
   3479..3571    +  CDS            lacI (fragment): lac repressor; lacI; The lac repressor binds to the lac operator to inhibit transcription in E. coli. This inhibition can be relieved by adding lactose or isopropyl-β-D-thiogalactopyranoside (IPTG).
   3626..3653    -  terminator     rrnB T2 terminator: transcription terminator T2 from the E. coli rrnB gene
   3785..3828    +  terminator     rrnB T1 terminator: Escherichia coli rrnB; transcription terminator T1 from the E. coli rrnB gene
>Addgene plasmid #82140 | pDONR223_MAP2K3_WT | addgene full sequence | sequence record 163118 | Addgene NGS result
GGCAGTTCCCTACTCTCGCGTTAACGCTAGCATGGATGTTTTCCCAGTCACGACGTTGTAAAACGACGGC
CAGTCTTAAGCTCGGGCCCCAAATAATGATTTTATTTTGACTGATAGTGACCTGTTCGTTGCAACAAATT
GATGAGCAATGCTTTTTTATAATGCCAACTTTGTACAAAAAAGTTGGCACCATGGAGTCGCCCGCCTCGA
GCCAGCCCGCCAGCATGCCCCAGTCCAAAGGAAAATCCAAGAGGAAGAAGGATCTACGGATATCCTGCAT
GTCCAAGCCACCCGCACCCAACCCCACACCCCCCCGGAACCTGGACTCCCGGACCTTCATCACCATTGGA
GACAGAAACTTTGAGGTGGAGGCTGATGACTTGGTGACCATCTCAGAACTGGGCCGTGGAGCCTATGGGG
TGGTAGAGAAGGTGCGGCACGCCCAGAGCGGCACCATCATGGCCGTGAAGCGGATCCGGGCCACCGTGAA
CTCACAGGAGCAGAAGCGGCTGCTCATGGACCTGGACATCAACATGCGCACGGTCGACTGTTTCTACACT
GTCACCTTCTACGGGGCACTATTCAGAGAGGGAGACGTGTGGATCTGCATGGAGCTCATGGACACATCCT
TGGACAAGTTCTACCGGAAGGTGCTGGATAAAAACATGACAATTCCAGAGGACATCCTTGGGGAGATTGC
TGTGTCTATCGTGCGGGCCCTGGAGCATCTGCACAGCAAGCTGTCGGTGATCCACAGAGATGTGAAGCCC
TCCAATGTCCTTATCAACAAGGAGGGCCATGTGAAGATGTGTGACTTTGGCATCAGTGGCTACTTGGTGG
ACTCTGTGGCCAAGACGATGGATGCCGGCTGCAAGCCCTACATGGCCCCTGAGAGGATCAACCCAGAGCT
GAACCAGAAGGGCTACAATGTCAAGTCCGACGTCTGGAGCCTGGGCATCACCATGATTGAGATGGCCATC
CTGCGGTTCCCTTACGAGTCCTGGGGGACCCCGTTCCAGCAGCTGAAGCAGGTGGTGGAGGAGCCGTCAC
CCCAGCTCCCAGCCGACCGTTTCTCCCCCGAGTTTGTGGACTTCACTGCTCAGTGCCTGAGGAAGAACCC
CGCAGAGCGTATGAGCTACCTGGAGCTGATGGAGCACCCCTTCTTCACCTTGCACAAAACCAAGAAGACG
GACATTGCTGCCTTCGTGAAGGAGATCCTGGGAGAAGACTCATAGTTGCCAACTTTCTTGTACAAAGTTG
GCATTATAAGAAAGCATTGCTTATCAATTTGTTGCAACGAACAGGTCACTATCAGTCAAAATAAAATCAT
TATTTGCCATCCAGCTGATATCCCCTATAGTGAGTCGTATTACATGGTCATAGCTGTTTCCTGGCAGCTC
TGGCCCGTGTCTCAAAATCTCTGATGTTACATTGCACAAGATAAAAATATATCATCATGCCTCCTCTAGA
CCAGCCAGGACAGAAATGCCTCGACTTCGCTGCTACCCAAGGTTGCCGGGTGACGCACACCGTGGAAACG
GATGAAGGCACGAACCCAGTGGACATAAGCCTGTTCGGTTCGTAAGCTGTAATGCAAGTAGCGTATGCGC
TCACGCAACTGGTCCAGAACCTTGACCGAACGCAGCGGTGGTAACGGCGCAGTGGCGGTTTTCATGGCTT
GTTATGACTGTTTTTTTGGGGTACAGTCTATGCCTCGGGCATCCAAGCAGCAAGCGCGTTACGCCGTGGG
TCGATGTTTGATGTTATGGAGCAGCAACGATGTTACGCAGCAGGGCAGTCGCCCTAAAACAAAGTTAAAC
ATTATGAGGGAAGCGGTGATCGCCGAAGTATCGACTCAACTATCAGAGGTAGTTGGCGTCATCGAGCGCC
ATCTCGAACCGACGTTGCTGGCCGTACATTTGTACGGCTCCGCAGTGGATGGCGGCCTGAAGCCACACAG
TGATATTGATTTGCTGGTTACGGTGACCGTAAGGCTTGATGAAACAACGCGGCGAGCTTTGATCAACGAC
CTTTTGGAAACTTCGGCTTCCCCTGGAGAGAGCGAGATTCTCCGCGCTGTAGAAGTCACCATTGTTGTGC
ACGACGACATCATTCCGTGGCGTTATCCAGCTAAGCGCGAACTGCAATTTGGAGAATGGCAGCGCAATGA
CATTCTTGCAGGTATCTTCGAGCCAGCCACGATCGACATTGATCTGGCTATCTTGCTGACAAAAGCAAGA
GAACATAGCGTTGCCTTGGTAGGTCCAGCGGCGGAGGAACTCTTTGATCCGGTTCCTGAACAGGATCTAT
TTGAGGCGCTAAATGAAACCTTAACGCTATGGAACTCGCCGCCCGACTGGGCTGGCGATGAGCGAAATGT
AGTGCTTACGTTGTCCCGCATTTGGTACAGCGCAGTAACCGGCAAAATCGCGCCGAAGGATGTCGCTGCC
GACTGGGCAATGGAGCGCCTGCCGGCCCAGTATCAGCCCGTCATACTTGAAGCTAGACAGGCTTATCTTG
GACAAGAAGAAGATCGCTTGGCCTCGCGCGCAGATCAGTTGGAAGAATTTGTCCACTACGTGAAAGGCGA
GATCACCAAGGTAGTCGGCAAATAACCCTCGAGCCACCCATGACCAAAATCCCTTAACGTGAGTTACGCG
TCGTTCCACTGAGCGTCAGACCCCGTAGAAAAGATCAAAGGATCTTCTTGAGATCCTTTTTTTCTGCGCG
TAATCTGCTGCTTGCAAACAAAAAAACCACCGCTACCAGCGGTGGTTTGTTTGCCGGATCAAGAGCTACC
AACTCTTTTTCCGAAGGTAACTGGCTTCAGCAGAGCGCAGATACCAAATACTGTTCTTCTAGTGTAGCCG
TAGTTAGGCCACCACTTCAAGAACTCTGTAGCACCGCCTACATACCTCGCTCTGCTAATCCTGTTACCAG
TGGCTGCTGCCAGTGGCGATAAGTCGTGTCTTACCGGGTTGGACTCAAGACGATAGTTACCGGATAAGGC
GCAGCGGTCGGGCTGAACGGGGGGTTCGTGCACACAGCCCAGCTTGGAGCGAACGACCTACACCGAACTG
AGATACCTACAGCGTGAGCTATGAGAAAGCGCCACGCTTCCCGAAGGGAGAAAGGCGGACAGGTATCCGG
TAAGCGGCAGGGTCGGAACAGGAGAGCGCACGAGGGAGCTTCCAGGGGGAAACGCCTGGTATCTTTATAG
TCCTGTCGGGTTTCGCCACCTCTGACTTGAGCGTCGATTTTTGTGATGCTCGTCAGGGGGGCGGAGCCTA
TGGAAAAACGCCAGCAACGCGGCCTTTTTACGGTTCCTGGCCTTTTGCTGGCCTTTTGCTCACATGTTCT
TTCCTGCGTTATCCCCTGATTCTGTGGATAACCGTATTACCGCCTTTGAGTGAGCTGATACCGCTCGCCG
CAGCCGAACGACCGAGCGCAGCGAGTCAGTGAGCGAGGAAGCGGAAGAGCGCCCAATACGCAAACCGCCT
CTCCCCGCGCGTTGGCCGATTCATTAATGCAGCTGGCACGACAGGTTTCCCGACTGGAAAGCGGGCAGTG
AGCGCAACGCAATTAATACGCGTACCGCTAGCCAGGAAGAGTTTGTAGAAACGCAAAAAGGCCATCCGTC
AGGATGGCCTTCTGCTTAGTTTGATGCCTGGCAGTTTATGGCGGGCGTCCTGCCCGCCACCCTCCGGGCC
GTTGCTTCACAACGTTCAAATCCGCTCCCGGCGGATTTGTCCTACTCAGGAGAGCGTTCACCGACAAACA
ACAGATAAAACGAAAGGCCCAGTCTTCCGACTGAGCCTTTCGTTTTATTTGATGCCT
