>Addgene plasmid #82140 | pDONR223_MAP2K3_WT | depositor partial sequence | sequence record 155511 | Insert sequence
ATGGAGTCGCCCGCCTCGAGCCAGCCCGCCAGCATGCCCCAGTCCAAAGGAAAATCCAAGAGGAAGAAGG
ATCTACGGATATCCTGCATGTCCAAGCCACCCGCACCCAACCCCACACCCCCCCGGAACCTGGACTCCCG
GACCTTCATCACCATTGGAGACAGAAACTTTGAGGTGGAGGCTGATGACTTGGTGACCATCTCAGAACTG
GGCCGTGGAGCCTATGGGGTGGTAGAGAAGGTGCGGCACGCCCAGAGCGGCACCATCATGGCCGTGAAGC
GGATCCGGGCCACCGTGAACTCACAGGAGCAGAAGCGGCTGCTCATGGACCTGGACATCAACATGCGCAC
GGTCGACTGTTTCTACACTGTCACCTTCTACGGGGCACTATTCAGAGAGGGAGACGTGTGGATCTGCATG
GAGCTCATGGACACATCCTTGGACAAGTTCTACCGGAAGGTGCTGGATAAAAACATGACAATTCCAGAGG
ACATCCTTGGGGAGATTGCTGTGTCTATCGTGCGGGCCCTGGAGCATCTGCACAGCAAGCTGTCGGTGAT
CCACAGAGATGTGAAGCCCTCCAATGTCCTTATCAACAAGGAGGGCCATGTGAAGATGTGTGACTTTGGC
ATCAGTGGCTACTTGGTGGACTCTGTGGCCAAGACGATGGATGCCGGCTGCAAGCCCTACATGGCCCCTG
AGAGGATCAACCCAGAGCTGAACCAGAAGGGCTACAATGTCAAGTCCGACGTCTGGAGCCTGGGCATCAC
CATGATTGAGATGGCCATCCTGCGGTTCCCTTACGAGTCCTGGGGGACCCCGTTCCAGCAGCTGAAGCAG
GTGGTGGAGGAGCCGTCACCCCAGCTCCCAGCCGACCGTTTCTCCCCCGAGTTTGTGGACTTCACTGCTC
AGTGCCTGAGGAAGAACCCCGCAGAGCGTATGAGCTACCTGGAGCTGATGGAGCACCCCTTCTTCACCTT
GCACAAAACCAAGAAGACGGACATTGCTGCCTTCGTGAAGGAGATCCTGGGAGAAGACTCA
